>Addgene plasmid #168878 | pEntry_SARS-CoV-2-ORF3b | addgene full sequence | sequence record 479287 | Addgene NGS Result
GCAGAAGGGCCGTCAAGGCCAGGATCCATGGGATCCATGCCAACTATTTTCTTTGCTGGCATACTAATTG
TTACGACTATTGTATACCTTACAATAGTGCTTAATTAAGACGCGATCGCGGCCTCATGGGCCCAGCTTTC
TTGTACAAAGTTGGCATTATAAAAAATAATTGCTCATCAATTTGTTGCAACGAACAGGTCACTATCAGTC
AAAATAAAATCATTATTTGCCATCCAGCTGATATCCCCTATAGTGAGTCGTATTACATGGTCATAGCTGT
TTCCTGGCAGCTCTGGCCCGTGTCTCAAAATCTCTGATGTTACATTGCACAAGATAAAAATATATCATCA
TGCCTCCTCTAGACCAGCCAGGACAGAAATGCCTCGACTTCGCTGCTACCCAAGGTTGCCGGGTGACGCA
CACCGTGGAAACGGATGAAGGCACGAACCCAGTGGACATAAGCCTGTTCGGTTCGTAAGCTGTAATGCAA
GTAGCGTATGCGCTCACGCAACTGGTCCAGAACCTTGACCGAACGCAGCGGTGGTAACGGCGCAGTGGCG
GTTTTCATGGCTTGTTATGACTGTTTTTTTGGGGTACAGTCTATGCCTCGGGCATCCAAGCAGCAAGCGC
GTTACGCCGTGGGTCGATGTTTGATGTTATGGAGCAGCAACGATGTTACGCAGCAGGGCAGTCGCCCTAA
AACAAAGTTAAACATTATGAGGGAAGCGGTGATCGCCGAAGTATCGACTCAACTATCAGAGGTAGTTGGC
GTCATCGAGCGCCATCTCGAACCGACGTTGCTGGCCGTACATTTGTACGGCTCCGCAGTGGATGGCGGCC
TGAAGCCACACAGTGATATTGATTTGCTGGTTACGGTGACCGTAAGGCTTGATGAAACAACGCGGCGAGC
TTTGATCAACGACCTTTTGGAAACTTCGGCTTCCCCTGGAGAGAGCGAGATTCTCCGCGCTGTAGAAGTC
ACCATTGTTGTGCACGACGACATCATTCCGTGGCGTTATCCAGCTAAGCGCGAACTGCAATTTGGAGAAT
GGCAGCGCAATGACATTCTTGCAGGTATCTTCGAGCCAGCCACGATCGACATTGATCTGGCTATCTTGCT
GACAAAAGCAAGAGAACATAGCGTTGCCTTGGTAGGTCCAGCGGCGGAGGAACTCTTTGATCCGGTTCCT
GAACAGGATCTATTTGAGGCGCTAAATGAAACCTTAACGCTATGGAACTCGCCGCCCGACTGGGCTGGCG
ATGAGCGAAATGTAGTGCTTACGTTGTCCCGCATTTGGTACAGCGCAGTAACCGGCAAAATCGCGCCGAA
GGATGTCGCTGCCGACTGGGCAATGGAGCGCCTGCCGGCCCAGTATCAGCCCGTCATACTTGAAGCTAGA
CAGGCTTATCTTGGACAAGAAGAAGATCGCTTGGCCTCGCGCGCAGATCAGTTGGAAGAATTTGTCCACT
ACGTGAAAGGCGAGATCACCAAGGTAGTCGGCAAATAACCCTCGAGCCACCCATGACCAAAATCCCTTAA
CGTGAGTTACGCGTCGTTCCACTGAGCGTCAGACCCCGTAGAAAAGATCAAAGGATCTTCTTGAGATCCT
TTTTTTCTGCGCGTAATCTGCTGCTTGCAAACAAAAAAACCACCGCTACCAGCGGTGGTTTGTTTGCCGG
ATCAAGAGCTACCAACTCTTTTTCCGAAGGTAACTGGCTTCAGCAGAGCGCAGATACCAAATACTGTTCT
TCTAGTGTAGCCGTAGTTAGGCCACCACTTCAAGAACTCTGTAGCACCGCCTACATACCTCGCTCTGCTA
ATCCTGTTACCAGTGGCTGCTGCCAGTGGCGATAAGTCGTGTCTTACCGGGTTGGACTCAAGACGATAGT
TACCGGATAAGGCGCAGCGGTCGGGCTGAACGGGGGGTTCGTGCACACAGCCCAGCTTGGAGCGAACGAC
CTACACCGAACTGAGATACCTACAGCGTGAGCTATGAGAAAGCGCCACGCTTCCCGAAGGGAGAAAGGCG
GACAGGTATCCGGTAAGCGGCAGGGTCGGAACAGGAGAGCGCACGAGGGAGCTTCCAGGGGGAAACGCCT
GGTATCTTTATAGTCCTGTCGGGTTTCGCCACCTCTGACTTGAGCGTCGATTTTTGTGATGCTCGTCAGG
GGGGCGGAGCCTATGGAAAAACGCCAGCAACGCGGCCTTTTTACGGTTCCTGGCCTTTTGCTGGCCTTTT
GCTCACATGTTCTTTCCTGCGTTATCCCCTGATTCTGTGGATAACCGTATTACCGCCTTTGAGTGAGCTG
ATACCGCTCGCCGCAGCCGAACGACCGAGCGCAGCGAGTCAGTGAGCGAGGAAGCGGAAGAGCGCCCAAT
ACGCAAACCGCCTCTCCCCGCGCGTTGGCCGATTCATTAATGCAGCTGGCACGACAGGTTTCCCGACTGG
AAAGCGGGCAGTGAGCGCAACGCAATTAATACGCGTACCGCTAGCCAGGAAGAGTTTGTAGAAACGCAAA
AAGGCCATCCGTCAGGATGGCCTTCTGCTTAGTTTGATGCCTGGCAGTTTATGGCGGGCGTCCTGCCCGC
CACCCTCCGGGCCGTTGCTTCACAACGTTCAAATCCGCTCCCGGCGGATTTGTCCTACTCAGGAGAGCGT
TCACCGACAAACAACAGATAAAACGAAAGGCCCAGTCTTCCGACTGAGCCTTTCGTTTTATTTGATGCCT
GGCAGTTCCCTACTCTCGCGTTAACGCTAGCATGGATGTTTTCCCAGTCACGACGTTGTAAAACGACGGC
CAGTCTTAAGCTCGGGCCCCAAATAATGATTTTATTTTGACTGATAGTGACCTGTTCGTTGCAACAAATT
GATGAGCAATGCTTTTTTATAATGCCAACTTTGTACAAAAAA
Features (pLannotate 1.2.2; 12 found; start..end, strand, type, name):
     37..99      +  CDS            ORF3B_SARS2: Protein predicted: Swiss-Prot protein existence level 4. May play a role in interferon antiviral system evasion. From Severe acute respiratory syndrome coronavirus 2 (2019-nCoV) (SARS-CoV-2).
    131..229     -  protein_bind   attL2: mutant version of attL; recombination site for the Gateway® LR reaction LR Clonase™
    247..265     -  promoter       T7 promoter: promoter for bacteriophage T7 RNA polymerase
    455..478     +  promoter       Pc promoter (fragment): intI1 (promoter lies within the coding sequence); class 1 integron promoter
    654..710     +  CDS            GmR (fragment): gentamycin acetyltransferase; aacC1; confers resistance to gentamycin
    717..1508    +  CDS            SmR: aminoglycoside adenylyltransferase (Murphy, 1985); aadA; confers resistance to spectinomycin and streptomycin
   1601..2189    +  rep_origin     ori: high-copy-number ColE1/pMB1/pBR322/pUC origin of replication
   2372..2464    +  CDS            lacI (fragment): lac repressor; lacI; The lac repressor binds to the lac operator to inhibit transcription in E. coli. This inhibition can be relieved by adding lactose or isopropyl-β-D-thiogalactopyranoside (IPTG).
   2519..2546    -  terminator     rrnB T2 terminator: transcription terminator T2 from the E. coli rrnB gene
   2678..2721    +  terminator     rrnB T1 terminator: Escherichia coli rrnB; transcription terminator T1 from the E. coli rrnB gene
   2768..2804    -  CDS            lacZα (fragment): LacZα fragment of β-galactosidase; lacZ fragment
   2820..4       +  protein_bind   attL1 (across the origin): mutant version of attL; recombination site for the Gateway® LR reaction LR Clonase™
