>Addgene plasmid #168878 | pEntry_SARS-CoV-2-ORF3b | analyzer sequence | sequence record 327319
CTACCAGCGGTGGTTTGTTTGCCGGATCAAGAGCTACCAACTCTTTTTCCGAAGGTAACTGGCTTCAGCA
GAGCGCAGATACCAAATACTGTCCTTCTAGTGTAGCCGTAGTTAGGCCACCACTTCAAGAACTCTGTAGC
ACCGCCTACATACCTCGCTCTGCTAATCCTGTTACCAGTGGCTGCTGCCAGTGGCGATAAGTCGTGTCTT
ACCGGGTTGGACTCAAGACGATAGTTACCGGATAAGGCGCAGCGGTCGGGCTGAACGGGGGGTTCGTGCA
CACAGCCCAGCTTGGAGCGAACGACCTACACCGAACTGAGATACCTACAGCGTGAGCATTGAGAAAGCGC
CACGCTTCCCGAAGGGAGAAAGGCGGACAGGTATCCGGTAAGCGGCAGGGTCGGAACAGGAGAGCGCACG
AGGGAGCTTCCAGGGGGAAACGCCTGGTATCTTTATAGTCCTGTCGGGTTTCGCCACCTCTGACTTGAGC
GTCGATTTTTGTGATGCTCGTCAGGGGGGCGGAGCCTATGGAAAAACGCCAGCAACGCGGCCTTTTTACG
GTTCCTGGCCTTTTGCTGGCCTTTTGCTCACATGTTCTTTCCTGCGTTATCCCCTGATTCTGTGGATAAC
CGTATTACCGCCTTTGAGTGAGCTGATACCGCTCGCCGCAGCCGAACGACCGAGCGCAGCGAGTCAGTGA
GCGAGGAAGCGGAAGAGCGCCCAATACGCAAACCGCCTCTCCCCGCGCGTTGGCCGATTCATTAATGCAG
CTGGCACGACAGGTTTCCCGACTGGAAAGCGGGCAGTGAGCGCAACGCAATTAATACGCGTACCGCTAGC
CAGGAAGAGTTTGTAGAAACGCAAAAAGGCCATCCGTCAGGATGGCCTTCTGCTTAGTTTGATGCCTGGC
AGTTTATGGCGGGCGTCCTGCCCGCCACCCTCCGGGCCGTTGCTTCACAACGTTCAAATCCGCTCCCGGC
GGATTTGTCCTACTCAGGAGAGCGTTCACCGACAAACAACAGATAAAACGAAAGGCCCAGTCTTCCGACT
GAGCCTTTCGTTTTATTTGATGCCTGGCAGTTCCCTACTCTCGCGTTAACGCTAGCATGGATGTTTTCCC
AGTCACGACGTTGTAAAACGACGGCCAGTCTTAAGCTCGGGCCCCAAATAATGATTTTATTTTGACTGAT
AGTGACCTGTTCGTTGCAACAAATTGATGAGCAATGCTTTTTTATAATGCCAACTTTGTACAAAAAAGCA
GAAGGGCCGTCAAGGCCAGGATCCATGGGATCCATGCCAACTATTTTCTTTGCTGGCATACTAATTGTTA
CGACTATTGTATACCTTACAATAGTGCTTAATTAAGACGCGATCGCGGCCTCATGGGCCCAGCTTTCTTG
TACAAAGTTGGCATTATAAAAAATAATTGCTCATCAATTTGTTGCAACGAACAGGTCACTATCAGTCAAA
ATAAAATCATTATTTGCCATCCAGCTGATATCCCCTATAGTGAGTCGTATTACATGGTCATAGCTGTTTC
CTGGCAGCTCTGGCCCGTGTCTCAAAATCTCTGATGTTACATTGCACAAGATAAAAATATATCATCATGC
CTCCTCTAGACCAGCCAGGACAGAAATGCCTCGACTTCGCTGCTGCCCAAGGTTGCCGGGTGACGCACAC
CGTGGAAACGGATGAAGGCACGAACCCAGTGGACATAAGCCTGTTCGGTTCGTAAGCTGTAATGCAAGTA
GCGTATGCGCTCACGCAACTGGTCCAGAACCTTGACCGAACGCAGCGGTGGTAACGGCGCAGTGGCGGTT
TTCATGGCTTGTTATGACTGTTTTTTTGGGGTACAGTCTATGCCTCGGGCATCCAAGCAGCAAGCGCGTT
ACGCCGTGGGTCGATGTTTGATGTTATGGAGCAGCAACGATGTTACGCAGCAGGGCAGTCGCCCTAAAAC
AAAGTTAAACATCATGAGGGAAGCGGTGATCGCCGAAGTATCGACTCAACTATCAGAGGTAGTTGGCGTC
ATCGAGCGCCATCTCGAACCGACGTTGCTGGCCGTACATTTGTACGGCTCCGCAGTGGATGGCGGCCTGA
AGCCACACAGTGATATTGATTTGCTGGTTACGGTGACCGTAAGGCTTGATGAAACAACGCGGCGAGCTTT
GATCAACGACCTTTTGGAAACTTCGGCTTCCCCTGGAGAGAGCGAGATTCTCCGCGCTGTAGAAGTCACC
ATTGTTGTGCACGACGACATCATTCCGTGGCGTTATCCAGCTAAGCGCGAACTGCAATTTGGAGAATGGC
AGCGCAATGACATTCTTGCAGGTATCTTCGAGCCAGCCACGATCGACATTGATCTGGCTATCTTGCTGAC
AAAAGCAAGAGAACATAGCGTTGCCTTGGTAGGTCCAGCGGCGGAGGAACTCTTTGATCCGGTTCCTGAA
CAGGATCTATTTGAGGCGCTAAATGAAACCTTAACGCTATGGAACTCGCCGCCCGACTGGGCTGGCGATG
AGCGAAATGTAGTGCTTACGTTGTCCCGCATTTGGTACAGCGCAGTAACCGGCAAAATCGCGCCGAAGGA
TGTCGCTGCCGACTGGGCAATGGAGCGCCTGCCGGCCCAGTATCAGCCCGTCATACTTGAAGCTAGACAG
GCTTATCTTGGACAAGAAGAAGATCGCTTGGCCTCGCGCGCAGATCAGTTGGAAGAATTTGTCCACTACG
TGAAAGGCGAGATCACCAAGGTAGTCGGCAAATAACCCTCGAGCCACCCATGACCAAAATCCCTTAACGT
GAGTTACGCGTCGTTCCACTGAGCGTCAGACCCCGTAGAAAAGATCAAAGGATCTTCTTGAGATCCTTTT
TTTCTGCGCGTAATCTGCTGCTTGCAAACAAAAAAACCACCG
Features (pLannotate 1.2.2; 12 found; start..end, strand, type, name):
    717..809     +  CDS            lacI (fragment): lac repressor; lacI; The lac repressor binds to the lac operator to inhibit transcription in E. coli. This inhibition can be relieved by adding lactose or isopropyl-β-D-thiogalactopyranoside (IPTG).
    864..891     -  terminator     rrnB T2 terminator: transcription terminator T2 from the E. coli rrnB gene
   1023..1066    +  terminator     rrnB T1 terminator: Escherichia coli rrnB; transcription terminator T1 from the E. coli rrnB gene
   1113..1149    -  CDS            lacZα (fragment): LacZα fragment of β-galactosidase; lacZ fragment
   1165..1261    +  protein_bind   attL1: mutant version of attL; recombination site for the Gateway® LR reaction LR Clonase™
   1294..1356    +  CDS            ORF3B_SARS2: Protein predicted: Swiss-Prot protein existence level 4. May play a role in interferon antiviral system evasion. From Severe acute respiratory syndrome coronavirus 2 (2019-nCoV) (SARS-CoV-2).
   1388..1486    -  protein_bind   attL2: mutant version of attL; recombination site for the Gateway® LR reaction LR Clonase™
   1504..1522    -  promoter       T7 promoter: promoter for bacteriophage T7 RNA polymerase
   1712..1735    +  promoter       Pc promoter (fragment): intI1 (promoter lies within the coding sequence); class 1 integron promoter
   1911..1967    +  CDS            GmR (fragment): gentamycin acetyltransferase; aacC1; confers resistance to gentamycin
   1974..2765    +  CDS            SmR: aminoglycoside adenylyltransferase (Murphy, 1985); aadA; confers resistance to spectinomycin and streptomycin
   2858..534     +  rep_origin     ori (across the origin): high-copy-number ColE1/pMB1/pBR322/pUC origin of replication
