[The description below was written by a language model from this plasmid's Addgene catalogue record and pLannotate feature annotations shown in this document.]
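Description:
pEntry_SARS-CoV-2-ORF3b is a Gateway-compatible Entry clone built on the pENTR223.1 backbone (SfiI-adapted version) that carries the short ORF3b coding sequence of SARS-CoV-2. The plasmid is about 2.9 kb and is propagated in E. coli from a high-copy ColE1/pUC-type origin. Selection is with spectinomycin, conferred by the aadA (SmR) aminoglycoside adenylyltransferase gene. Upstream of aadA lie a fragment of a class 1 integron Pc promoter and a remnant of a gentamicin resistance gene. Other annotated lacI and lacZα fragments are backbone remnants rather than functional genes. The rrnB T1 and T2 terminators sit upstream of the cloning region, where they presumably insulate it from read-through transcription.

The insert is listed as 69 bp, of which a 63 nt stretch is annotated as matching ORF3b. ORF3b is a predicted viral protein that may contribute to evasion of the interferon antiviral response. The sequence was made synthetically and cloned by restriction digestion between two SfiI sites, which places it between attL1 and attL2. According to the depositor's comments, the 5′ linker carries BamHI sites flanking an ATG, and the 3′ linker carries PacI and AsiSI sites around a TAA stop codon. This layout suggests that the start and stop codons were designed to be removable for N- or C-terminal fusions, although the record does not say so explicitly.

The Entry vector has no promoter oriented to express the ORF; a T7 promoter lies just outside attL2 and points back toward the insert in antisense orientation. The plasmid instead serves as a donor, with LR Clonase recombination transferring ORF3b into attR-containing destination vectors chosen by the user. It belongs to a collection of human coronavirus ORF Entry clones. The two feature tables describe the same 2,912 nt circular sequence with different start coordinates.
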