Addgene plasmid #168878: pEntry_SARS-CoV-2-ORF3b
Purpose: Gateway-compatible Entry vector
Depositing lab: Pascal Falter-Braun. Depositing organization: Helmholtz Munich. Publication: A resource of human coronavirus protein-coding sequences in a flexible, multipurpose Gateway Entry clone collection. Weller B, Lin CW, Pogoutse O, Sauer M, Marin-de la Rosa N, Strobel A, Young V, Knapp JJ, Rayhan A, Falter C, Kim DK, Roth FP, Falter-Braun P. G3 (Bethesda). 2023 Jul 5;13(7):jkad105. doi: 10.1093/g3journal/jkad105. PubMed 37267226.
Backbone
  Vector backbone: pENTR223.1*SfiI
  Backbone size w/o insert (bp): 2800
  Vector type: Gateway-compatible Entry vector
Growth in bacteria
  Bacterial resistance: Spectinomycin, 50 μg/mL
  Growth temperature: 37°C
  Growth strain: DH5alpha
  Copy number: High Copy
Gene/Insert
  Gene/Insert name: SARS-CoV-2-ORF3b (alt name: ORF3b)
  Species: Other
  Insert size (bp): 69
  Cloning method: Restriction Enzyme; 5′ cloning site SfiI (unknown if destroyed); 3′ cloning site SfiI (unknown if destroyed)
  Sequencing primers: 5′ M13 uni (-21); 3′ M13 rev (-29)
Resource information
  A portion of this plasmid was derived from a plasmid made by: Synthesized by Twist Bioscience
Terms and licenses: Academic/Nonprofit Terms; Industry Terms: Not Available to Industry
Depositor comments: 5'-linker: SfiI-BamHI-ATG-BamHI (GGCCGTCAaggccaggatccatgggatcc), 3'-linker: PacI-TAA-AsiSI-SfiI (cttaatTAAgacgcgatcgcggcctcatGGGCC).
How to cite: pEntry_SARS-CoV-2-ORF3b was a gift from Pascal Falter-Braun (Addgene plasmid # 168878 ; http://n2t.net/addgene:168878 ; RRID:Addgene_168878)
