>Addgene plasmid #168878 | pEntry_SARS-CoV-2-ORF3b | depositor partial sequence | sequence record 327320 | gene-specific Insert sequence
CCAACTATTTTCTTTGCTGGCATACTAATTGTTACGACTATTGTATACCTTACAATAGTG
